Addgene plasmid #165432: CMV-tdTomato-P2A-paCaMKII(T286A)
Purpose: Expresses tdTomato and photoactivatable CaMKII(T286A: Autophosphorylation deficient) in mammalian cells to induce synaptic plasticity.
Depositing lab: Hideji Murakoshi. Publication: Photoactivatable CaMKII induces synaptic plasticity in single synapses. Shibata ACE, Ueda HH, Eto K, Onda M, Sato A, Ohba T, Nabekura J, Murakoshi H. Nat Commun. 2021 Feb 2;12(1):751. doi: 10.1038/s41467-021-21025-6. PubMed 33531495.
Backbone
  Vector backbone: Customized Vector
  Vector type: Mammalian Expression
Growth in bacteria
  Bacterial resistance: Ampicillin, 100 μg/mL
  Growth temperature: 37°C
  Growth strain: DH5alpha
  Copy number: High Copy
Gene/Insert
  Gene/Insert name: tdTomato-P2A-paCaMKII(T286A)
  Species: R. norvegicus (rat), Synthetic
  Insert size (bp): 3282
  Mutation: T286A: Autophosphorylation deficient mutation
  Promoter: CMV
  Tag / fusion protein: tdTomato (N terminal on insert)
  Cloning method: Restriction Enzyme; 5′ cloning site AgeI (unknown if destroyed); 3′ cloning site BamHI (unknown if destroyed)
Terms and licenses: Academic/Nonprofit Terms; Industry Terms: Not Available to Industry
How to cite: CMV-tdTomato-P2A-paCaMKII(T286A) was a gift from Hideji Murakoshi (Addgene plasmid # 165432 ; http://n2t.net/addgene:165432 ; RRID:Addgene_165432)
