[The description below was written by a language model from this plasmid's Addgene catalogue record and pLannotate feature annotations shown in this document.]
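Description:
CMV-tdTomato-P2A-paCaMKII(T286A) is a 6.5 kb mammalian expression plasmid built on a customized backbone. It is maintained in E. coli as a high-copy plasmid through a ColE1/pUC-type origin and selected with ampicillin via the β-lactamase (AmpR) gene and its own promoter. An f1 phage origin is also present. The short RSF ori hit and the small SV40 large T antigen fragment next to the SV40 polyadenylation signal look like backbone remnants or annotation matches rather than functional elements. No mammalian selection marker is annotated, which is consistent with transient expression.

The payload is a single 3.3 kb open reading frame driven by the human cytomegalovirus immediate-early enhancer and promoter and terminated by the SV40 poly(A) signal. It begins with tdTomato, a bright orange-red tandem-dimer fluorescent protein, followed by a P2A ribosome-skipping peptide. The fluorescent marker and the downstream kinase are therefore produced from one transcript as separate proteins, and tdTomato can label expressing cells and their morphology without being fused to the kinase.

The second product is photoactivatable CaMKII (paCaMKII), an engineered, light-controlled calcium/calmodulin-dependent protein kinase II listed as rat-derived plus synthetic sequence. The automated annotation labels this region by similarity to human CAMK2G, which is a homology match rather than the recorded source. The record does not state the isoform or the light-sensing module.

This version carries T286A, which removes the autophosphorylation site. According to the record, the plasmid is used in studies that use light to induce synaptic plasticity in mammalian cells. The mutant would presumably be compared with the unmutated paCaMKII to test the contribution of T286 autophosphorylation.
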