Features (pLannotate 1.2.2; 11 found; start..end, strand, type, name):
     10..44      +  rep_origin     RSF ori (fragment): Plasmids containing the RSF 1030 origin of replication can be propagated in E. coli cells that contain additional plasmids with compatible origins.
    112..415     +  enhancer       CMV enhancer: human cytomegalovirus immediate early enhancer
    416..619     +  promoter       CMV promoter: human cytomegalovirus (CMV) immediate early promoter
    664..2091    +  CDS            tdTomato: tdTomato is a basic (constitutively fluorescent) orange fluorescent protein published in 2004, derived from Discosoma sp.. It is reported to be a somewhat slowly-maturing tandem dimer with low acid sensitivity.
   2170..3924    +  CDS            CAMK2G: KCC2G_HUMAN - Also known as CAMK, CAMK-II, CAMKG. Experimental evidence at protein level: Swiss-Prot protein existence level 1. Calcium/calmodulin-dependent protein kinase that functions autonomously after Ca(2+)/calmodulin-binding and autophosphorylation, and is involved in sarcoplasmic reticulum Ca(2+) transport in skeletal muscle and may function in dendritic spine and synapse formation and neuronal plasticity. In slow-twitch muscles, is involved in regulation of sarcoplasmic reticulum (SR) Ca(2+) transport and in fast-twitch muscle participates in the control of Ca(2+) release from the SR
   3961..4044    +  CDS            large T antigen (fragment): large T antigen from SV40 (simian virus 40)
   4067..4188    +  polyA_signal   SV40 poly(A) signal: SV40 polyadenylation signal
   4195..4623    +  rep_origin     f1 ori (sequence partly withheld): f1 bacteriophage origin of replication; arrow indicates direction of (+) strand synthesis
   4706..4810    +  promoter       AmpR promoter: bla
   4811..5671    +  CDS            AmpR: β-lactamase; bla; confers resistance to ampicillin, carbenicillin, and related antibiotics
   5842..6430    +  rep_origin     ori: high-copy-number ColE1/pMB1/pBR322/pUC origin of replication
>Addgene plasmid #165432 | CMV-tdTomato-P2A-paCaMKII(T286A) | addgene full sequence | sequence record 325984 | Addgene NGS Result
TCCCCTGCGTTATCCCCTGATTCTGTGGATAACCGTATTACCGCCATGCATTAGTTATTAATAGTAATCA
ATTACGGGGTCATTAGTTCATAGCCCATATATGGAGTTCCGCGTTACATAACTTACGGTAAATGGCCCGC
CTGGCTGACCGCCCAACGACCCCCGCCCATTGACGTCAATAATGACGTATGTTCCCATAGTAACGCCAAT
AGGGACTTTCCATTGACGTCAATGGGTGGAGTATTTACGGTAAACTGCCCACTTGGCAGTACATCAAGTG
TATCATATGCCAAGTACGCCCCCTATTGACGTCAATGACGGTAAATGGCCCGCCTGGCATTATGCCCAGT
ACATGACCTTATGGGACTTTCCTACTTGGCAGTACATCTACGTATTAGTCATCGCTATTACCATGGTGAT
GCGGTTTTGGCAGTACATCAATGGGCGTGGATAGCGGTTTGACTCACGGGGATTTCCAAGTCTCCACCCC
ATTGACGTCAATGGGAGTTTGTTTTGGCACCAAAATCAACGGGACTTTCCAAAATGTCGTAACAACTCCG
CCCCATTGACGCAAATGGGCGGTAGGCGTGTACGGTGGGAGGTCTATATAAGCAGAGCTGGTTTAGTGAA
CCGTCAGATCCGCTAGCGCTACCGGTCGCCACCATGGTGAGCAAGGGCGAGGAGGTCATCAAAGAGTTCA
TGCGCTTCAAGGTGCGCATGGAGGGCTCCATGAACGGCCACGAGTTCGAGATCGAGGGCGAGGGCGAGGG
CCGCCCCTACGAGGGCACCCAGACCGCCAAGCTGAAGGTGACCAAGGGCGGCCCCCTGCCCTTCGCCTGG
GACATCCTGTCCCCCCAGTTCATGTACGGCTCCAAGGCGTACGTGAAGCACCCCGCCGACATCCCCGATT
ACAAGAAGCTGTCCTTCCCCGAGGGCTTCAAGTGGGAGCGCGTGATGAACTTCGAGGACGGCGGTCTGGT
GACCGTGACCCAGGACTCCTCCCTGCAGGACGGCACGCTGATCTACAAGGTGAAGATGCGCGGCACCAAC
TTCCCCCCCGACGGCCCCGTAATGCAGAAGAAGACCATGGGCTGGGAGGCCTCCACCGAGCGCCTGTACC
CCCGCGACGGCGTGCTGAAGGGCGAGATCCACCAGGCCCTGAAGCTGAAGGACGGCGGCCACTACCTGGT
GGAGTTCAAGACCATCTACATGGCCAAGAAGCCCGTGCAACTGCCCGGCTACTACTACGTGGACACCAAG
CTGGACATCACCTCCCACAACGAGGACTACACCATCGTGGAACAGTACGAGCGCTCCGAGGGCCGCCACC
ACCTGTTCCTGGGGCATGGCACCGGCAGCACCGGCAGCGGCAGCTCCGGCACCGCCTCCTCCGAGGACAA
CAACATGGCCGTCATCAAAGAGTTCATGCGCTTCAAGGTGCGCATGGAGGGCTCCATGAACGGCCACGAG
TTCGAGATCGAGGGCGAGGGCGAGGGCCGCCCCTACGAGGGCACCCAGACCGCCAAGCTGAAGGTGACCA
AGGGCGGCCCCCTGCCCTTCGCCTGGGACATCCTGTCCCCCCAGTTCATGTACGGCTCCAAGGCGTACGT
GAAGCACCCCGCCGACATCCCCGATTACAAGAAGCTGTCCTTCCCCGAGGGCTTCAAGTGGGAGCGCGTG
ATGAACTTCGAGGACGGCGGTCTGGTGACCGTGACCCAGGACTCCTCCCTGCAGGACGGCACGCTGATCT
ACAAGGTGAAGATGCGCGGCACCAACTTCCCCCCCGACGGCCCCGTAATGCAGAAGAAGACCATGGGCTG
GGAGGCCTCCACCGAGCGCCTGTACCCCCGCGACGGCGTGCTGAAGGGCGAGATCCACCAGGCCCTGAAG
CTGAAGGACGGCGGCCGCTACCTGGTGGAGTTCAAGACCATCTACATGGCCAAGAAGCCCGTGCAACTGC
CCGGCTACTACTACGTGGACACCAAGCTGGACATCACCTCCCACAACGAGGACTACACCATCGTGGAACA
GTACGAGCGCTCCGAGGGCCGCCACCACCTGTTCCTGTACGGCATGGACGAGCTGTACAAGGGAAGCGGA
GCCACTAACTTCTCCCTGTTGAAACAAGCAGGGGATGTCGAAGAGAATCCCGGGCCAGGATCTCGAGCTA
TGGCTACCATCACCTGCACCCGATTCACGGAAGAGTACCAGCTCTTCGAGGAACTGGGAAAGGGAGCCTT
CTCCGTGGTGCGCAGGTGTGTGAAGGTGCTGGCTGGCCAGGAGTATGCTGCCAAGATTATCAACACCAAG
AAGCTCTCAGCCAGAGATCACCAGAAGTTGGAACGCGAGGCCCGCATCTGCCGCTTGTTGAAGCACCCCA
ATATCGTCCGACTCCATGACAGCATCTCCGAGGAGGGGCACCACTACCTTATCTTCGATCTGGTCACTGG
TGGGGAGCTGTTCGAAGACATTGTGGCCCGGGAGTATTACAGTGAGGCTGATGCCAGCCACTGTATCCAG
CAGATCCTGGAGGCTGTGCTACACTGTCACCAGATGGGGGTGGTGCATCGCGACCTGAAGCCTGAGAATC
TGTTGCTGGCTTCGAAGCTCAAGGGTGCTGCGGTGAAGCTGGCAGACTTTGGCCTGGCCATAGAGGTTGA
GGGAGAGCAGCAGGCATGGTTTGGGTTCGCAGGGACACCTGGATACCTCTCCCCAGAAGTGCTGCGGAAG
GACCCATACGGGAAGCCTGTGGACCTGTGGGCCTGTGGCGTCATCCTGTATATCTTGCTGGTTGGGTATC
CCCCATTCTGGGATGAGGACCAGCACCGCCTGTACCAGCAGATCAAAGCTGGTGCCTACGATTTCCCATC
ACCAGAATGGGACACCGTCACCCCGGAAGCCAAGGATCTGATCAATAAGATGCTGACCATCAACCCGTCC
AAACGCATCACGGCCGCTGAGGCTCTCAAGCACCCCTGGATCTCGCACCGCTCCAAGCTTCTGGAACGCA
TTGAAAAAAACTTTGTGATTACCGATCCGCGCCTGCCGGATAACCCGATTATTTTTGCGAGCGATAGCTT
TCTGCAGCTGACCGAATATAGCCGCGAAGAAATTCTGGGCCGCAACTGCCGCTTTCTGCAGGGCCCGGAA
ACCGATCGCGCGACCGTGCGCAAAATTCGCGATGCGATTGATAACCAGACCGAAGTGACCGTGCAGCTGA
TTAACTATACCAAAAGCGGCAAAAAATTTTGGAACCTGTTTCATCTGCAGCCGATGCGCGATCAGAAAGG
CGATGTGCAGTATTTTATTGGCGTGCAGCTGGATGGCACCGAACATGTGCGCGATGCGGCGGAACGCGAA
GGCGTGATGCTGATTAAAAAAACCGCGGAAAACATTGATGAAGCGGCGAAAGAGCTCGAATTCGCCAAGT
GCATGCACAGACAGGAGGCCGTGGACTGCCTGAAGAAGTTCAATGCCAGGAGGAAACTGAAGGGAGCCAT
CCTCACCACTATGCTGGCCACCAGGAACTTCTCCGTGCGCAAACAGGAAATTATCAAAGTGACAGAGCAG
CTGATCGAAGCCATAAGCAATGGAGACTTTGAATCCTACACGAAGATGTGCGACCCTGGAATGACAGCCT
TTGAACCGGAGGCCCTGGGGAACCTGGTCGAGGGCCTGGACCTTCATCGATTCTATTTTGAAAACCTGTG
GTCCCGGAACAGCAAGCCCGTGCACACCACCATCCTGAACCCTCACGTCCACCTGATGGGTGACGAGTCA
GCCTGCATCACCTACATCCGCACCACTCAGTACCTGGATGCGGGTGGCATCCCCCGCACGGCCCAGTCAG
AGGAGACCCGTGTCTGGCACCGCAGGGATGGAAAATGGCAGATCGTCCACTTCCACAGATCAGGGGCGCC
CTCCGTCCTGCCCCATGGATCCTAAGCGGCCGCGACACTAGATCATAATCAGCCATACCACATTTGTAGA
GGTTTTACTTGCTTTAAAAAACCTCCCACACCTCCCCCTGAACCTGAAACATAAAATGAATGCAATTGTT
GTTGTTAACTTGTTTATTGCAGCTTATAATGGTTACAAATAAAGCAATAGCATCACAAATTTCACAAATA
AAGCATTTTTTTCACTGCATTCTAGTTGTGGTTTGTCCAAACTCATCAATGTATCTTAACGC
[126 nt withheld, positions 4193-4318]
C
[91 nt withheld, positions 4320-4410]
A
[49 nt withheld, positions 4412-4460]
CCTTTGACGTTGGAGTCCACGTTCTTT
[37 nt withheld, positions 4488-4524]
ACCCTATCTCGGTCTATTCTTTTGATTTATAAGGGATTTTGCCGATTTCGGCCTATTGGTTAAAAAATGA
GCTGATTTAACAAAAATTTAACGCGAATTTTAACAAAATATTAACGCTTACAATTTCCTCTAGATAATAA
TGGTTTCTTAGACGTCAGGTGGCACTTTTCGGGGAAATGTGCGCGGAACCCCTATTTGTTTATTTTTCTA
AATACATTCAAATATGTATCCGCTCATGAGACAATAACCCTGATAAATGCTTCAATAATATTGAAAAAGG
AAGAGTATGAGTATTCAACATTTCCGTGTCGCCCTTATTCCCTTTTTTGCGGCATTTTGCCTTCCTGTTT
TTGCTCACCCAGAAACGCTGGTGAAAGTAAAAGATGCTGAAGATCAGTTGGGTGCACGAGTGGGTTACAT
CGAACTGGATCTCAACAGCGGTAAGATCCTTGAGAGTTTTCGCCCCGAAGAACGTTTTCCAATGATGAGC
ACTTTTAAAGTTCTGCTATGTGGCGCGGTATTATCCCGTATTGACGCCGGGCAAGAGCAACTCGGTCGCC
GCATACACTATTCTCAGAATGACTTGGTTGAGTACTCACCAGTCACAGAAAAGCATCTTACGGATGGCAT
GACAGTAAGAGAATTATGCAGTGCTGCCATAACCATGAGTGATAACACTGCGGCCAACTTACTTCTGACA
ACGATCGGAGGACCGAAGGAGCTAACCGCTTTTTTGCACAACATGGGGGATCATGTAACTCGCCTTGATC
GTTGGGAACCGGAGCTGAATGAAGCCATACCAAACGACGAGCGTGACACCACGATGCCTGTAGCAATGGC
AACAACGTTGCGCAAACTATTAACTGGCGAACTACTTACTCTAGCTTCCCGGCAACAACTGATAGACTGG
ATGGAGGCGGATAAAGTTGCAGGACCACTTCTGCGCTCGGCCCTTCCGGCTGGCTGGTTTATTGCTGATA
AATCTGGAGCCGGTGAGCGTGGGTCTCGCGGTATCATTGCAGCACTGGGGCCAGATGGTAAGCCCTCCCG
TATCGTAGTTATCTACACGACGGGGAGTCAGGCAACTATGGATGAACGAAATAGACAGATCGCTGAGATA
GGTGCCTCACTGATTAAGCATTGGTAACTGTCAGACCAAGTTTACTCATATATACTTTAGATTGATTTAA
AACTTCATTTTTAATTTAAAAGGATCTAGGTGAAGATCCTTTTTGATAATCTCATGACCAAAATCCCTTA
ACGTGAGTTTTCGTTCCACTGAGCGTCAGACCCCGTAGAAAAGATCAAAGGATCTTCTTGAGATCCTTTT
TTTCTGCGCGTAATCTGCTGCTTGCAAACAAAAAAACCACCGCTACCAGCGGTGGTTTGTTTGCCGGATC
AAGAGCTACCAACTCTTTTTCCGAAGGTAACTGGCTTCAGCAGAGCGCAGATACCAAATACTGTTCTTCT
AGTGTAGCCGTAGTTAGGCCACCACTTCAAGAACTCTGTAGCACCGCCTACATACCTCGCTCTGCTAATC
CTGTTACCAGTGGCTGCTGCCAGTGGCGATAAGTCGTGTCTTACCGGGTTGGACTCAAGACGATAGTTAC
CGGATAAGGCGCAGCGGTCGGGCTGAACGGGGGGTTCGTGCACACAGCCCAGCTTGGAGCGAACGACCTA
CACCGAACTGAGATACCTACAGCGTGAGCTATGAGAAAGCGCCACGCTTCCCGAAGGGAGAAAGGCGGAC
AGGTATCCGGTAAGCGGCAGGGTCGGAACAGGAGAGCGCACGAGGGAGCTTCCAGGGGGAAACGCCTGGT
ATCTTTATAGTCCTGTCGGGTTTCGCCACCTCTGACTTGAGCGTCGATTTTTGTGATGCTCGTCAGGGGG
GCGGAGCCTATGGAAAAACGCCAGCAACGCGGCCTTTTTACGGTTCCTGGCCTTTTGCTGGCCTTTTGCT
CACATGGCTCGACAGA
